Addgene plasmid #183208: pAC11001-lenti_dCas9
Purpose: Lentiviral vector for constitutive dCas9 expression
Depositing lab: Albert Cheng. Depositing organization: Jackson Laboratory. Publication: CRISPR-mediated multiplexed live cell imaging of nonrepetitive genomic loci with one guide RNA per locus. Clow PA, Du M, Jillette N, Taghbalout A, Zhu JJ, Cheng AW. Nat Commun. 2022 Apr 6;13(1):1871. doi: 10.1038/s41467-022-29343-z. PubMed 35387989.
Backbone
  Vector backbone: lenti_Cas9
  Vector type: Mammalian Expression, Lentiviral, CRISPR
  Selectable markers: Blasticidin
Growth in bacteria
  Bacterial resistance: Ampicillin, 100 μg/mL
  Growth temperature: 30°C
  Growth strain: NEB Stable
  Copy number: Unknown
Gene/Insert
  Gene/Insert name: dCas9
  Species: Synthetic
  Insert size (bp): -3
  Mutation: H840A; D10A for nuclease deficiency
Resource information
  A portion of this plasmid was derived from a plasmid made by: modified from pX330
Terms and licenses: Academic/Nonprofit Terms; Industry Terms: Not Available to Industry
Depositor comments: Please visit https://www.biorxiv.org/content/10.1101/2020.03.03.974923v2.full for bioRxiv preprint.
How to cite: pAC11001-lenti_dCas9 was a gift from Albert Cheng (Addgene plasmid # 183208)
