[The description below was written by a language model from this plasmid's Addgene catalogue record and pLannotate feature annotations shown in this document.]
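Description:
pAC11001-lenti_dCas9 is a 12,880 nt HIV-1-based lentiviral transfer plasmid for constitutive expression of nuclease-dead Streptococcus pyogenes Cas9 in mammalian cells. It is built on a lenti_Cas9 backbone, and part of it derives from pX330. In bacteria it is maintained through a high-copy ColE1/pUC-type origin with ampicillin resistance (AmpR), and an f1 origin is also present. The viral portion has a CMV enhancer/promoter fused to a truncated 5' LTR, which drives genomic RNA production in packaging cells. This is followed by the Ψ packaging signal with a gag fragment, the Rev response element for Rev-dependent nuclear export, and the cPPT/CTS. A second truncated LTR element closes the unit downstream, followed by a bGH polyadenylation signal.

Between these elements, an EF-1α core promoter drives the Cas9 open reading frame. The record states that it carries the D10A and H840A substitutions, which abolish DNA cleavage while preserving guide RNA-directed binding. A short HA-tag fragment is annotated just upstream of the coding sequence, suggesting an N-terminal epitope. Blasticidin S deaminase (BSD) lies directly downstream of dCas9 and provides blasticidin selection of transduced cells. The table does not annotate the linking element between the two coding sequences. A WPRE follows to enhance transcript expression. Outside the viral unit, the backbone carries an SV40/EM7-driven BleoR cassette with an SV40 poly(A) signal, although the catalogue lists only blasticidin as the selectable marker. The listed insert size is clearly a placeholder.

The plasmid is suited to generating cell lines that stably express dCas9, and the associated publication uses it in CRISPR-based live-cell imaging of nonrepetitive genomic loci. No guide RNA cassette is annotated.
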