Features (pLannotate 1.2.2; 33 found; start..end, strand, type, name):
     31..83      -  misc_feature   bom (fragment): basis of mobility region from pBR322
    238..617     +  enhancer       CMV enhancer: human cytomegalovirus immediate early enhancer
    618..817     +  promoter       CMV promoter: human cytomegalovirus (CMV) immediate early promoter
    835..1015    +  LTR            5' LTR (truncated): truncated 5' long terminal repeat (LTR) from HIV-1
   1062..1187    +  misc_feature   HIV-1 Ψ: packaging signal of human immunodeficiency virus type 1
   1171..1534    +  CDS            HIV-1 gag (fragment): gag protein from human immunodeficiency virus 1; gag
   1680..1913    +  misc_feature   RRE: The Rev response element (RRE) of HIV-1 allows for Rev-dependent mRNA export from the nucleus to the cytoplasm.
   2290..2390    +  CDS            Rev (fragment): human immunodeficiency virus 1 (HIV-1) Rev protein; rev; enhances nuclear export of unspliced and incompletely spliced viral mRNAs
   2440..2557    +  misc_feature   cPPT/CTS: central polypurine tract and central termination sequence of HIV-1
   2606..2624    +  CDS            small t antigen (fragment): SV40 (simian virus 40) small t antigen
   2650..2861    +  promoter       EF-1α core promoter: core promoter for human elongation factor EF-1α
   2889..2916    +  CDS            3xHA (fragment): three tandem HA epitope tags
   2949..7049    +  CDS            Cas9: Cas9 (Csn1) endonuclease from the Streptococcus pyogenes Type II CRISPR/Cas system generates RNA-guided double strand breaks in DNA
   7149..7547    +  CDS            BSD: blasticidin S deaminase; Aspergillus terreus BSD; confers resistance to blasticidin
   7548..7569    +  misc_feature   MCS (fragment): pBluescript multiple cloning site
   7572..8160    +  misc_feature   WPRE: woodchuck hepatitis virus posttranscriptional regulatory element
   8097..8678    +  CDS            nef (fragment): NEF_HV1H2 - Experimental evidence at protein level: Swiss-Prot protein existence level 1. Extracellular Nef protein targets CD4(+) T-lymphocytes for apoptosis by interacting with CXCR4 surface receptors. From Human immunodeficiency virus type 1 group M subtype B (isolate HXB2) (HIV-1).
   8685..8865    +  LTR            5' LTR (truncated): truncated 5' long terminal repeat (LTR) from HIV-1
   8897..9121    +  polyA_signal   bGH poly(A) signal: bovine growth hormone polyadenylation signal
   9125..9146    +  promoter       SV40 promoter (fragment): SV40 enhancer and early promoter
   9167..9595    +  rep_origin     f1 ori (sequence partly withheld): f1 bacteriophage origin of replication; arrow indicates direction of (+) strand synthesis
   9609..9938    +  promoter       SV40 promoter: SV40 enhancer and early promoter
   9986..10033   +  promoter       EM7 promoter: synthetic bacterial promoter&nbsp
  10052..10426   +  CDS            BleoR: antibiotic-binding protein; Sh ble from Streptoalloteichus hindustanus; confers resistance to bleomycin, phleomycin, and Zeocin™
  10436..10561   +  CDS            ble (fragment): BLE_KLEPN - Experimental evidence at protein level: Swiss-Prot protein existence level 1. Binding protein with a strong affinity to the bleomycin family of antibiotics. Binds to CL990; an antimitotic-antibiotic compound. From Klebsiella pneumoniae.
  10556..10677   +  polyA_signal   SV40 poly(A) signal: SV40 polyadenylation signal
  10748..10770   -  protein_bind   lac operator (fragment): The lac repressor binds to the lac operator to inhibit transcription in E. coli. This inhibition can be relieved by adding lactose or isopropyl-β-D-thiogalactopyranoside (IPTG). lac repressor encoded by lacI
  10774..10804   -  promoter       lac promoter: promoter for the E. coli lac operon
  10819..10840   -  protein_bind   CAP binding site: CAP binding activates transcription in the presence of cAMP. E. coli catabolite activator protein
  10853..10945   -  CDS            lacI (fragment): lac repressor; lacI; The lac repressor binds to the lac operator to inhibit transcription in E. coli. This inhibition can be relieved by adding lactose or isopropyl-β-D-thiogalactopyranoside (IPTG).
  11128..11716   -  rep_origin     ori: high-copy-number ColE1/pMB1/pBR322/pUC origin of replication
  11887..12747   -  CDS            AmpR: β-lactamase; bla; confers resistance to ampicillin, carbenicillin, and related antibiotics
  12748..12852   -  promoter       AmpR promoter: bla
>Addgene plasmid #183208 | pAC11001-lenti_dCas9 | addgene full sequence | sequence record 367379 | Addgene NGS Result
GTCGACGGATCGGGAGATCTCCCGATCCCCTATGGTGCACTCTCAGTACAATCTGCTCTGATGCCGCATA
GTTAAGCCAGTATCTGCTCCCTGCTTGTGTGTTGGAGGTCGCTGAGTAGTGCGCGAGCAAAATTTAAGCT
ACAACAAGGCAAGGCTTGACCGACAATTGCATGAAGAATCTGCTTAGGGTTAGGCGTTTTGCGCTGCTTC
GCGATGTACGGGCCAGATATACGCGTTGACATTGATTATTGACTAGTTATTAATAGTAATCAATTACGGG
GTCATTAGTTCATAGCCCATATATGGAGTTCCGCGTTACATAACTTACGGTAAATGGCCCGCCTGGCTGA
CCGCCCAACGACCCCCGCCCATTGACGTCAATAATGACGTATGTTCCCATAGTAACGCCAATAGGGACTT
TCCATTGACGTCAATGGGTGGAGTATTTACGGTAAACTGCCCACTTGGCAGTACATCAAGTGTATCATAT
GCCAAGTACGCCCCCTATTGACGTCAATGACGGTAAATGGCCCGCCTGGCATTATGCCCAGTACATGACC
TTATGGGACTTTCCTACTTGGCAGTACATCTACGTATTAGTCATCGCTATTACCATGGTGATGCGGTTTT
GGCAGTACATCAATGGGCGTGGATAGCGGTTTGACTCACGGGGATTTCCAAGTCTCCACCCCATTGACGT
CAATGGGAGTTTGTTTTGGCACCAAAATCAACGGGACTTTCCAAAATGTCGTAACAACTCCGCCCCATTG
ACGCAAATGGGCGGTAGGCGTGTACGGTGGGAGGTCTATATAAGCAGCGCGTTTTGCCTGTACTGGGTCT
CTCTGGTTAGACCAGATCTGAGCCTGGGAGCTCTCTGGCTAACTAGGGAACCCACTGCTTAAGCCTCAAT
AAAGCTTGCCTTGAGTGCTTCAAGTAGTGTGTGCCCGTCTGTTGTGTGACTCTGGTAACTAGAGATCCCT
CAGACCCTTTTAGTCAGTGTGGAAAATCTCTAGCAGTGGCGCCCGAACAGGGACTTGAAAGCGAAAGGGA
AACCAGAGGAGCTCTCTCGACGCAGGACTCGGCTTGCTGAAGCGCGCACGGCAAGAGGCGAGGGGCGGCG
ACTGGTGAGTACGCCAAAAATTTTGACTAGCGGAGGCTAGAAGGAGAGAGATGGGTGCGAGAGCGTCAGT
ATTAAGCGGGGGAGAATTAGATCGCGATGGGAAAAAATTCGGTTAAGGCCAGGGGGAAAGAAAAAATATA
AATTAAAACATATAGTATGGGCAAGCAGGGAGCTAGAACGATTCGCAGTTAATCCTGGCCTGTTAGAAAC
ATCAGAAGGCTGTAGACAAATACTGGGACAGCTACAACCATCCCTTCAGACAGGATCAGAAGAACTTAGA
TCATTATATAATACAGTAGCAACCCTCTATTGTGTGCATCAAAGGATAGAGATAAAAGACACCAAGGAAG
CTTTAGACAAGATAGAGGAAGAGCAAAACAAAAGTAAGACCACCGCACAGCAAGCGGCCGCTGATCTTCA
GACCTGGAGGAGGAGATATGAGGGACAATTGGAGAAGTGAATTATATAAATATAAAGTAGTAAAAATTGA
ACCATTAGGAGTAGCACCCACCAAGGCAAAGAGAAGAGTGGTGCAGAGAGAAAAAAGAGCAGTGGGAATA
GGAGCTTTGTTCCTTGGGTTCTTGGGAGCAGCAGGAAGCACTATGGGCGCAGCGTCAATGACGCTGACGG
TACAGGCCAGACAATTATTGTCTGGTATAGTGCAGCAGCAGAACAATTTGCTGAGGGCTATTGAGGCGCA
ACAGCATCTGTTGCAACTCACAGTCTGGGGCATCAAGCAGCTCCAGGCAAGAATCCTGGCTGTGGAAAGA
TACCTAAAGGATCAACAGCTCCTGGGGATTTGGGGTTGCTCTGGAAAACTCATTTGCACCACTGCTGTGC
CTTGGAATGCTAGTTGGAGTAATAAATCTCTGGAACAGATTTGGAATCACACGACCTGGATGGAGTGGGA
CAGAGAAATTAACAATTACACAAGCTTAATACACTCCTTAATTGAAGAATCGCAAAACCAGCAAGAAAAG
AATGAACAAGAATTATTGGAATTAGATAAATGGGCAAGTTTGTGGAATTGGTTTAACATAACAAATTGGC
TGTGGTATATAAAATTATTCATAATGATAGTAGGAGGCTTGGTAGGTTTAAGAATAGTTTTTGCTGTACT
TTCTATAGTGAATAGAGTTAGGCAGGGATATTCACCATTATCGTTTCAGACCCACCTCCCAACCCCGAGG
GGACCCGACAGGCCCGAAGGAATAGAAGAAGAAGGTGGAGAGAGAGACAGAGACAGATCCATTCGATTAG
TGAACGGATCGGCACTGCGTGCGCCAATTCTGCAGACAAATGGCAGTATTCATCCACAATTTTAAAAGAA
AAGGGGGGATTGGGGGGTACAGTGCAGGGGAAAGAATAGTAGACATAATAGCAACAGACATACAAACTAA
AGAATTACAAAAACAAATTACAAAAATTCAAAATTTTCGGGTTTATTACAGGGACAGCAGAGATCCAGTT
TGGTTAATTAGCTAGCTAGGTCTTGAAAGGAGTGGGAATTGGCTCCGGTGCCCGTCAGTGGGCAGAGCGC
ACATCGCCCACAGTCCCCGAGAAGTTGGGGGGAGGGGTCGGCAATTGATCCGGTGCCTAGAGAAGGTGGC
GCGGGGTAAACTGGGAAAGTGATGTCGTGTACTGGCTCCGCCTTTTTCCCGAGGGTGGGGGAGAACCGTA
TATAAGTGCAGTAGTCGCCGTGAACGTTCTTTTTCGCAACGGGTTTGCCGCCAGAACACAGGACCGGTTC
TAGAGCGCTGCCACCATGTACCCATACGATGTTCCAGATTACGCTTCGCCGAAGAAAAAGCGCAAGGTCG
AAGCGTCCGACAAGAAGTACAGCATCGGCCTGGCCATCGGCACCAACTCTGTGGGCTGGGCCGTGATCAC
CGACGAGTACAAGGTGCCCAGCAAGAAATTCAAGGTGCTGGGCAACACCGACCGGCACAGCATCAAGAAG
AACCTGATCGGAGCCCTGCTGTTCGACAGCGGCGAAACAGCCGAGGCCACCCGGCTGAAGAGAACCGCCA
GAAGAAGATACACCAGACGGAAGAACCGGATCTGCTATCTGCAAGAGATCTTCAGCAACGAGATGGCCAA
GGTGGACGACAGCTTCTTCCACAGACTGGAAGAGTCCTTCCTGGTGGAAGAGGATAAGAAGCACGAGCGG
CACCCCATCTTCGGCAACATCGTGGACGAGGTGGCCTACCACGAGAAGTACCCCACCATCTACCACCTGA
GAAAGAAACTGGTGGACAGCACCGACAAGGCCGACCTGCGGCTGATCTATCTGGCCCTGGCCCACATGAT
CAAGTTCCGGGGCCACTTCCTGATCGAGGGCGACCTGAACCCCGACAACAGCGACGTGGACAAGCTGTTC
ATCCAGCTGGTGCAGACCTACAACCAGCTGTTCGAGGAAAACCCCATCAACGCCAGCGGCGTGGACGCCA
AGGCCATCCTGTCTGCCAGACTGAGCAAGAGCAGACGGCTGGAAAATCTGATCGCCCAGCTGCCCGGCGA
GAAGAAGAATGGCCTGTTCGGCAACCTGATTGCCCTGAGCCTGGGCCTGACCCCCAACTTCAAGAGCAAC
TTCGACCTGGCCGAGGATGCCAAACTGCAGCTGAGCAAGGACACCTACGACGACGACCTGGACAACCTGC
TGGCCCAGATCGGCGACCAGTACGCCGACCTGTTTCTGGCCGCCAAGAACCTGTCCGACGCCATCCTGCT
GAGCGACATCCTGAGAGTGAACACCGAGATCACCAAGGCCCCCCTGAGCGCCTCTATGATCAAGAGATAC
GACGAGCACCACCAGGACCTGACCCTGCTGAAAGCTCTCGTGCGGCAGCAGCTGCCTGAGAAGTACAAAG
AGATTTTCTTCGACCAGAGCAAGAACGGCTACGCCGGCTACATTGACGGCGGAGCCAGCCAGGAAGAGTT
CTACAAGTTCATCAAGCCCATCCTGGAAAAGATGGACGGCACCGAGGAACTGCTCGTGAAGCTGAACAGA
GAGGACCTGCTGCGGAAGCAGCGGACCTTCGACAACGGCAGCATCCCCCACCAGATCCACCTGGGAGAGC
TGCACGCCATTCTGCGGCGGCAGGAAGATTTTTACCCATTCCTGAAGGACAACCGGGAAAAGATCGAGAA
GATCCTGACCTTCCGCATCCCCTACTACGTGGGCCCTCTGGCCAGGGGAAACAGCAGATTCGCCTGGATG
ACCAGAAAGAGCGAGGAAACCATCACCCCCTGGAACTTCGAGGAAGTGGTGGACAAGGGCGCTTCCGCCC
AGAGCTTCATCGAGCGGATGACCAACTTCGATAAGAACCTGCCCAACGAGAAGGTGCTGCCCAAGCACAG
CCTGCTGTACGAGTACTTCACCGTGTATAACGAGCTGACCAAAGTGAAATACGTGACCGAGGGAATGAGA
AAGCCCGCCTTCCTGAGCGGCGAGCAGAAAAAGGCCATCGTGGACCTGCTGTTCAAGACCAACCGGAAAG
TGACCGTGAAGCAGCTGAAAGAGGACTACTTCAAGAAAATCGAGTGCTTCGACTCCGTGGAAATCTCCGG
CGTGGAAGATCGGTTCAACGCCTCCCTGGGCACATACCACGATCTGCTGAAAATTATCAAGGACAAGGAC
TTCCTGGACAATGAGGAAAACGAGGACATTCTGGAAGATATCGTGCTGACCCTGACACTGTTTGAGGACA
GAGAGATGATCGAGGAACGGCTGAAAACCTATGCCCACCTGTTCGACGACAAAGTGATGAAGCAGCTGAA
GCGGCGGAGATACACCGGCTGGGGCAGGCTGAGCCGGAAGCTGATCAACGGCATCCGGGACAAGCAGTCC
GGCAAGACAATCCTGGATTTCCTGAAGTCCGACGGCTTCGCCAACAGAAACTTCATGCAGCTGATCCACG
ACGACAGCCTGACCTTTAAAGAGGACATCCAGAAAGCCCAGGTGTCCGGCCAGGGCGATAGCCTGCACGA
GCACATTGCCAATCTGGCCGGCAGCCCCGCCATTAAGAAGGGCATCCTGCAGACAGTGAAGGTGGTGGAC
GAGCTCGTGAAAGTGATGGGCCGGCACAAGCCCGAGAACATCGTGATCGAAATGGCCAGAGAGAACCAGA
CCACCCAGAAGGGACAGAAGAACAGCCGCGAGAGAATGAAGCGGATCGAAGAGGGCATCAAAGAGCTGGG
CAGCCAGATCCTGAAAGAACACCCCGTGGAAAACACCCAGCTGCAGAACGAGAAGCTGTACCTGTACTAC
CTGCAGAATGGGCGGGATATGTACGTGGACCAGGAACTGGACATCAACCGGCTGTCCGACTACGATGTGG
ACGCCATCGTGCCTCAGAGCTTTCTGAAGGACGACTCCATCGACAACAAGGTGCTGACCAGAAGCGACAA
GAACCGGGGCAAGAGCGACAACGTGCCCTCCGAAGAGGTCGTGAAGAAGATGAAGAACTACTGGCGGCAG
CTGCTGAACGCCAAGCTGATTACCCAGAGAAAGTTCGACAATCTGACCAAGGCCGAGAGAGGCGGCCTGA
GCGAACTGGATAAGGCCGGCTTCATCAAGAGACAGCTGGTGGAAACCCGGCAGATCACAAAGCACGTGGC
ACAGATCCTGGACTCCCGGATGAACACTAAGTACGACGAGAATGACAAGCTGATCCGGGAAGTGAAAGTG
ATCACCCTGAAGTCCAAGCTGGTGTCCGATTTCCGGAAGGATTTCCAGTTTTACAAAGTGCGCGAGATCA
ACAACTACCACCACGCCCACGACGCCTACCTGAACGCCGTCGTGGGAACCGCCCTGATCAAAAAGTACCC
TAAGCTGGAAAGCGAGTTCGTGTACGGCGACTACAAGGTGTACGACGTGCGGAAGATGATCGCCAAGAGC
GAGCAGGAAATCGGCAAGGCTACCGCCAAGTACTTCTTCTACAGCAACATCATGAACTTTTTCAAGACCG
AGATTACCCTGGCCAACGGCGAGATCCGGAAGCGGCCTCTGATCGAGACAAACGGCGAAACCGGGGAGAT
CGTGTGGGATAAGGGCCGGGATTTTGCCACCGTGCGGAAAGTGCTGAGCATGCCCCAAGTGAATATCGTG
AAAAAGACCGAGGTGCAGACAGGCGGCTTCAGCAAAGAGTCTATCCTGCCCAAGAGGAACAGCGATAAGC
TGATCGCCAGAAAGAAGGACTGGGACCCTAAGAAGTACGGCGGCTTCGACAGCCCCACCGTGGCCTATTC
TGTGCTGGTGGTGGCCAAAGTGGAAAAGGGCAAGTCCAAGAAACTGAAGAGTGTGAAAGAGCTGCTGGGG
ATCACCATCATGGAAAGAAGCAGCTTCGAGAAGAATCCCATCGACTTTCTGGAAGCCAAGGGCTACAAAG
AAGTGAAAAAGGACCTGATCATCAAGCTGCCTAAGTACTCCCTGTTCGAGCTGGAAAACGGCCGGAAGAG
AATGCTGGCCTCTGCCGGCGAACTGCAGAAGGGAAACGAACTGGCCCTGCCCTCCAAATATGTGAACTTC
CTGTACCTGGCCAGCCACTATGAGAAGCTGAAGGGCTCCCCCGAGGATAATGAGCAGAAACAGCTGTTTG
TGGAACAGCACAAGCACTACCTGGACGAGATCATCGAGCAGATCAGCGAGTTCTCCAAGAGAGTGATCCT
GGCCGACGCTAATCTGGACAAAGTGCTGTCCGCCTACAACAAGCACCGGGATAAGCCCATCAGAGAGCAG
GCCGAGAATATCATCCACCTGTTTACCCTGACCAATCTGGGAGCCCCTGCCGCCTTCAAGTACTTTGACA
CCACCATCGACCGGAAGAGGTACACCAGCACCAAAGAGGTGCTGGACGCCACCCTGATCCACCAGAGCAT
CACCGGCCTGTACGAGACACGGATCGACCTGTCTCAGCTGGGAGGCGACAGCCCCAAGAAGAAGAGAAAG
GTGGAGGCCAGCGGATCCGGCGCAACAAACTTCTCTCTGCTGAAACAAGCCGGAGATGTCGAAGAGAATC
CTGGACCGATGGCCAAGCCTTTGTCTCAAGAAGAATCCACCCTCATTGAAAGAGCAACGGCTACAATCAA
CAGCATCCCCATCTCTGAAGACTACAGCGTCGCCAGCGCAGCTCTCTCTAGCGACGGCCGCATCTTCACT
GGTGTCAATGTATATCATTTTACTGGGGGACCTTGTGCAGAACTCGTGGTGCTGGGCACTGCTGCTGCTG
CGGCAGCTGGCAACCTGACTTGTATCGTCGCGATCGGAAATGAGAACAGGGGCATCTTGAGCCCCTGCGG
ACGGTGCCGACAGGTGCTTCTCGATCTGCATCCTGGGATCAAAGCCATAGTGAAGGACAGTGATGGACAG
CCGACGGCAGTTGGGATTCGTGAATTGCTGCCCTCTGGTTATGTGTGGGAGGGCTAAGAATTCGATATCA
AGCTTATCGGTAATCAACCTCTGGATTACAAAATTTGTGAAAGATTGACTGGTATTCTTAACTATGTTGC
TCCTTTTACGCTATGTGGATACGCTGCTTTAATGCCTTTGTATCATGCTATTGCTTCCCGTATGGCTTTC
ATTTTCTCCTCCTTGTATAAATCCTGGTTGCTGTCTCTTTATGAGGAGTTGTGGCCCGTTGTCAGGCAAC
GTGGCGTGGTGTGCACTGTGTTTGCTGACGCAACCCCCACTGGTTGGGGCATTGCCACCACCTGTCAGCT
CCTTTCCGGGACTTTCGCTTTCCCCCTCCCTATTGCCACGGCGGAACTCATCGCCGCCTGCCTTGCCCGC
TGCTGGACAGGGGCTCGGCTGTTGGGCACTGACAATTCCGTGGTGTTGTCGGGGAAATCATCGTCCTTTC
CTTGGCTGCTCGCCTGTGTTGCCACCTGGATTCTGCGCGGGACGTCCTTCTGCTACGTCCCTTCGGCCCT
CAATCCAGCGGACCTTCCTTCCCGCGGCCTGCTGCCGGCTCTGCGGCCTCTTCCGCGTCTTCGCCTTCGC
CCTCAGACGAGTCGGATCTCCCTTTGGGCCGCCTCCCCGCATCGATACCGTCGACCTCGAGACCTAGAAA
AACATGGAGCAATCACAAGTAGCAATACAGCAGCTACCAATGCTGATTGTGCCTGGCTAGAAGCACAAGA
GGAGGAGGAGGTGGGTTTTCCAGTCACACCTCAGGTACCTTTAAGACCAATGACTTACAAGGCAGCTGTA
GATCTTAGCCACTTTTTAAAAGAAAAGGGGGGACTGGAAGGGCTAATTCACTCCCAACGAAGACAAGATA
TCCTTGATCTGTGGATCTACCACACACAAGGCTACTTCCCTGATTGGCAGAACTACACACCAGGGCCAGG
GATCAGATATCCACTGACCTTTGGATGGTGCTACAAGCTAGTACCAGTTGAGCAAGAGAAGGTAGAAGAA
GCCAATGAAGGAGAGAACACCCGCTTGTTACACCCTGTGAGCCTGCATGGGATGGATGACCCGGAGAGAG
AAGTATTAGAGTGGAGGTTTGACAGCCGCCTAGCATTTCATCACATGGCCCGAGAGCTGCATCCGGACTG
TACTGGGTCTCTCTGGTTAGACCAGATCTGAGCCTGGGAGCTCTCTGGCTAACTAGGGAACCCACTGCTT
AAGCCTCAATAAAGCTTGCCTTGAGTGCTTCAAGTAGTGTGTGCCCGTCTGTTGTGTGACTCTGGTAACT
AGAGATCCCTCAGACCCTTTTAGTCAGTGTGGAAAATCTCTAGCAGGGCCCGTTTAAACCCGCTGATCAG
CCTCGACTGTGCCTTCTAGTTGCCAGCCATCTGTTGTTTGCCCCTCCCCCGTGCCTTCCTTGACCCTGGA
AGGTGCCACTCCCACTGTCCTTTCCTAATAAAATGAGGAAATTGCATCGCATTGTCTGAGTAGGTGTCAT
TCTATTCTGGGGGGTGGGGTGGGGCAGGACAGCAAGGGGGAGGATTGGGAAGACAATAGCAGGCATGCTG
GGGATGCGGTGGGCTCTATGGCTTCTGAGGCGGAAAGAACCAGCTGGGGCTCTAGGGGGTATCCCC
[124 nt withheld, positions 9167-9290]
C
[91 nt withheld, positions 9292-9382]
A
[49 nt withheld, positions 9384-9432]
CCTTTGACGTTGGAGTCCACGTTCTTT
[37 nt withheld, positions 9460-9496]
ACCCTATCTCGGTCTATTCTTTTGATTTATAAGGGATTTTGCCGATTTCGGCCTATTGGTTAAAAAATGA
GCTGATTTAACAAAAATTTAACGCGAATTAATTCTGTGGAATGTGTGTCAGTTAGGGTGTGGAAAGTCCC
CAGGCTCCCCAGCAGGCAGAAGTATGCAAAGCATGCATCTCAATTAGTCAGCAACCAGGTGTGGAAAGTC
CCCAGGCTCCCCAGCAGGCAGAAGTATGCAAAGCATGCATCTCAATTAGTCAGCAACCATAGTCCCGCCC
CTAACTCCGCCCATCCCGCCCCTAACTCCGCCCAGTTCCGCCCATTCTCCGCCCCATGGCTGACTAATTT
TTTTTATTTATGCAGAGGCCGAGGCCGCCTCTGCCTCTGAGCTATTCCAGAAGTAGTGAGGAGGCTTTTT
TGGAGGCCTAGGCTTTTGCAAAAAGCTCCCGGGAGCTTGTATATCCATTTTCGGATCTGATCAGCACGTG
TTGACAATTAATCATCGGCATAGTATATCGGCATAGTATAATACGACAAGGTGAGGAACTAAACCATGGC
CAAGTTGACCAGTGCCGTTCCGGTGCTCACCGCGCGCGACGTCGCCGGAGCGGTCGAGTTCTGGACCGAC
CGGCTCGGGTTCTCCCGGGACTTCGTGGAGGACGACTTCGCCGGTGTGGTCCGGGACGACGTGACCCTGT
TCATCAGCGCGGTCCAGGACCAGGTGGTGCCGGACAACACCCTGGCCTGGGTGTGGGTGCGCGGCCTGGA
CGAGCTGTACGCCGAGTGGTCGGAGGTCGTGTCCACGAACTTCCGGGACGCCTCCGGGCCGGCCATGACC
GAGATCGGCGAGCAGCCGTGGGGGCGGGAGTTCGCCCTGCGCGACCCGGCCGGCAACTGCGTGCACTTCG
TGGCCGAGGAGCAGGACTGACACGTGCTACGAGATTTCGATTCCACCGCCGCCTTCTATGAAAGGTTGGG
CTTCGGAATCGTTTTCCGGGACGCCGGCTGGATGATCCTCCAGCGCGGGGATCTCATGCTGGAGTTCTTC
GCCCACCCCAACTTGTTTATTGCAGCTTATAATGGTTACAAATAAAGCAATAGCATCACAAATTTCACAA
ATAAAGCATTTTTTTCACTGCATTCTAGTTGTGGTTTGTCCAAACTCATCAATGTATCTTATCATGTCTG
TATACCGTCGACCTCTAGCTAGAGCTTGGCGTAATCATGGTCATAGCTGTTTCCTGTGTGAAATTGTTAT
CCGCTCACAATTCCACACAACATACGAGCCGGAAGCATAAAGTGTAAAGCCTGGGGTGCCTAATGAGTGA
GCTAACTCACATTAATTGCGTTGCGCTCACTGCCCGCTTTCCAGTCGGGAAACCTGTCGTGCCAGCTGCA
TTAATGAATCGGCCAACGCGCGGGGAGAGGCGGTTTGCGTATTGGGCGCTCTTCCGCTTCCTCGCTCACT
GACTCGCTGCGCTCGGTCGTTCGGCTGCGGCGAGCGGTATCAGCTCACTCAAAGGCGGTAATACGGTTAT
CCACAGAATCAGGGGATAACGCAGGAAAGAACATGTGAGCAAAAGGCCAGCAAAAGGCCAGGAACCGTAA
AAAGGCCGCGTTGCTGGCGTTTTTCCATAGGCTCCGCCCCCCTGACGAGCATCACAAAAATCGACGCTCA
AGTCAGAGGTGGCGAAACCCGACAGGACTATAAAGATACCAGGCGTTTCCCCCTGGAAGCTCCCTCGTGC
GCTCTCCTGTTCCGACCCTGCCGCTTACCGGATACCTGTCCGCCTTTCTCCCTTCGGGAAGCGTGGCGCT
TTCTCATAGCTCACGCTGTAGGTATCTCAGTTCGGTGTAGGTCGTTCGCTCCAAGCTGGGCTGTGTGCAC
GAACCCCCCGTTCAGCCCGACCGCTGCGCCTTATCCGGTAACTATCGTCTTGAGTCCAACCCGGTAAGAC
ACGACTTATCGCCACTGGCAGCAGCCACTGGTAACAGGATTAGCAGAGCGAGGTATGTAGGCGGTGCTAC
AGAGTTCTTGAAGTGGTGGCCTAACTACGGCTACACTAGAAGAACAGTATTTGGTATCTGCGCTCTGCTG
AAGCCAGTTACCTTCGGAAAAAGAGTTGGTAGCTCTTGATCCGGCAAACAAACCACCGCTGGTAGCGGTG
GTTTTTTTGTTTGCAAGCAGCAGATTACGCGCAGAAAAAAAGGATCTCAAGAAGATCCTTTGATCTTTTC
TACGGGGTCTGACGCTCAGTGGAACGAAAACTCACGTTAAGGGATTTTGGTCATGAGATTATCAAAAAGG
ATCTTCACCTAGATCCTTTTAAATTAAAAATGAAGTTTTAAATCAATCTAAAGTATATATGAGTAAACTT
GGTCTGACAGTTACCAATGCTTAATCAGTGAGGCACCTATCTCAGCGATCTGTCTATTTCGTTCATCCAT
AGTTGCCTGACTCCCCGTCGTGTAGATAACTACGATACGGGAGGGCTTACCATCTGGCCCCAGTGCTGCA
ATGATACCGCGAGACCCACGCTCACCGGCTCCAGATTTATCAGCAATAAACCAGCCAGCCGGAAGGGCCG
AGCGCAGAAGTGGTCCTGCAACTTTATCCGCCTCCATCCAGTCTATTAATTGTTGCCGGGAAGCTAGAGT
AAGTAGTTCGCCAGTTAATAGTTTGCGCAACGTTGTTGCCATTGCTACAGGCATCGTGGTGTCACGCTCG
TCGTTTGGTATGGCTTCATTCAGCTCCGGTTCCCAACGATCAAGGCGAGTTACATGATCCCCCATGTTGT
GCAAAAAAGCGGTTAGCTCCTTCGGTCCTCCGATCGTTGTCAGAAGTAAGTTGGCCGCAGTGTTATCACT
CATGGTTATGGCAGCACTGCATAATTCTCTTACTGTCATGCCATCCGTAAGATGCTTTTCTGTGACTGGT
GAGTACTCAACCAAGTCATTCTGAGAATAGTGTATGCGGCGACCGAGTTGCTCTTGCCCGGCGTCAATAC
GGGATAATACCGCGCCACATAGCAGAACTTTAAAAGTGCTCATCATTGGAAAACGTTCTTCGGGGCGAAA
ACTCTCAAGGATCTTACCGCTGTTGAGATCCAGTTCGATGTAACCCACTCGTGCACCCAACTGATCTTCA
GCATCTTTTACTTTCACCAGCGTTTCTGGGTGAGCAAAAACAGGAAGGCAAAATGCCGCAAAAAAGGGAA
TAAGGGCGACACGGAAATGTTGAATACTCATACTCTTCCTTTTTCAATATTATTGAAGCATTTATCAGGG
TTATTGTCTCATGAGCGGATACATATTTGAATGTATTTAGAAAAATAAACAAATAGGGGTTCCGCGCACA
TTTCCCCGAAAAGTGCCACCTGAC
